>Addgene plasmid #127742 | pDSM-ef-Psbtdh3-CSC-Tefm1 | addgene full sequence | sequence record 254140 | Addgene NGS Result
ACCCCATGCCGAACTCAGAAGTGAAACGCCGTAGCGCCGATGGTAGTGTGGGGACTCCCCATGCGAGAGT
AGGGAACTGCCAGGCATCAAATAAAACGAAAGGCTCAGTCGAAAGACTGGGCCTTTCGCCCGGGCTAATT
AGGGGGTGTCGCCCTTATTCGACTCTATAGTGAAGTTCCTATTCTCTAGAAAGTATAGGAACTTCTGAAG
TGGGGAAATAACCACAAACATCCTTCCCATATGCTCGGTCGTGCTTGTTGTACCTGTGCCATTCATCTTT
CACCTGCCATTAGTAACCCGACTTCTCATTGAGCGGGTTACGGCAGCCACAGGCCACATTCCGAATGTCT
GGGTGAGCGGTCCCTTTTCCAGCATCCACTAAATATCTCGGATCCCGCTTTTTAATCTGGCTTCCTGAAA
AAAATCAATGGAGTGATGCAAACTGACTGGAGCAAAAAGCTGACACAAGGCAATCGACCTACGTGTCTGT
CTATTTTCTCACACCTTCTATTACCTTCTAACTCTCTGGGTTGGAAAAAACTGAAAAAAAGGTTGTCTCC
AGTTTCCACAAATCATCCCCCTGTTTGATTAATAAATATATAAAGACGACAACTATCGATCATAAACTCA
TAAAACTATAACTCCTTTACACTTCTTATTTTATAGTTATTCTATTTTAATTCTTATTGATTTTAAAACC
CCAAGAACTTAGTTTCGAAAACACACACACACAAACAATTAAAAATGGCTGACACCAAGGCCAAGTTGAC
CTTGAACGGTGACACTGCTGTCGAATTGGATGTTTTGAAAGGTACTTTGGGTCAAGATGTCATTGATATC
AGAACTTTGGGTTCCAAGGGTGTTTTCACCTTCGACCCAGGTTTCACCTCTACTGCTTCTTGTGAATCCA
AGATCACTTTCATCGATGGTGACGAAGGTATCCTATTACACAGAGGTTTCCCAATTGACCAATTAGCTAC
TGACTCCAACTACTTGGAAGTTTGTTACATCTTGTTGAATGGTGAAAAGCCAACTCAAGAACAATACGAC
GAATTTAAAACCACCGTTACCAGACACACCATGATTCACGAACAAATCACCAGATTATTCCACGCTTTCC
GTCGTGACTCCCACCCAATGGCTGTCATGTGTGGTATCACTGGTGCTTTGGCTGCTTTCTACCATGACTC
TTTGGATGTCAACAACCCAAGACACAGAGAAATTGCCGCTTTCTTGTTGTTGTCCAAGATGCCAACCATG
GCTGCTATGTGTTACAAGTACTCCATCGGTCAACCTTTCGTTTACCCAAGAAACGATTTGTCTTACGCCG
GTAACTTCTTGAACATGATGTTCTCCACTCCATGTGAACCTTACGAAGTTAACCCAATTTTGGAAAGAGC
CATGGACAGAATCTTGATCTTGCACGCTGACCATGAACAAAACGCTTCTACTTCTACTGTTAGAACTGCC
GGTTCTTCTGGTGCTAACCCATTTGCTTGTATCGCTGCTGGTATTGCTTCTTTATGGGGTCCAGCTCATG
GTGGTGCCAACGAAGCTGCTTTGAAGATGTTGGAAGAAATTTCTTCTGTCAAGCACATTCCAGAATTTGT
CAGAAGAGCTAAGGACAAGAACGACTCTTTCAGATTGATGGGTTTCGGTCACCGTGTCTACAAGAACTAC
GACCCAAGAGCTACCGTCATGAGAGAAACCTGTCACGAAGTTTTGAAGGAATTGGGTACCAAGGATGACT
TGTTGGAAGTTGCCATGGAATTGGAAAACATTGCTTTGAACGACCCATACTTCATCGAAAAGAAATTGTA
CCCAAACGTCGATTTCTACTCCGGTATCATCTTAAAGGCTATGGGTATTCCATCTTCCATGTTCACCGTT
ATCTTTGCTATGGCCAGAACTGTTGGTTGGATCGCTCACTGGTCCGAAATGCACTCTGATGGTATGAAGA
TTGCCAGACCAAGACAATTATACACTGGTTACGAAAAGAGAGATTTCAAATCTGATATCAAGAGATAAAT
TTGATCTGTAGCCTAAGTATAAAATTCTACGTATGTATATATTTACATGCAATTTTTTCTTTTTCCAATT
CATGCCTCGAAACCTTCGAATCCAGCCAGCATGTCGACACCCACAAGATGTAGTGCACAAAATGAAGTGA
AGTTCCTATACTTTCTAGAGAATAGGAACTTCTATAGTGAGTCGAATAAGGGCGACACAAAATTTATTCT
AAATGCATAATAAATACTGATAACATCTTATAGTTTGTATTATATTTTGTATTATCGTTGACATGTATAA
TTTTGATATCAAAAACTGATTTTCCCTTTATTATTTTCGAGATTTATTTTCTTAATTCTCTTTAACAAAC
TAGAAATATTGTATATACAAAAAATCATAAATAATAGATGAATAGTTTAATTATAGGTGTTCATCAATCG
AAAAAGCAACGTATCTTATTTAAAGTGCGTTGCTTTTTTCTCATTTATAAGGTTAAATAATTCTCATATA
TCAAGCAAAGTGACAGGCGCCCTTAAATATTCTGACAAATGCTCTTTCCCTAAACTCCCCCCATAAAAAA
ACCCGCCGAAGCGGGTTTTTACGTTATTTGCGGATTAACGATTACTCGTTATCAGAACCGCCCAGGGGGC
CCGAGCTTAAGACTGGCCGTCGTTTTACAACACAGAAAGAGTTTGTAGAAACGCAAAAAGGCCATCCGTC
AGGGGCCTTCTGCTTAGTTTGATGCCTGGCAGTTCCCTACTCTCGCCTTCCGCTTCCTCGCTCACTGACT
CGCTGCGCTCGGTCGTTCGGCTGCGGCGAGCGGTATCAGCTCACTCAAAGGCGGTAATACGGTTATCCAC
AGAATCAGGGGATAACGCAGGAAAGAACATGTGAGCAAAAGGCCAGCAAAAGGCCAGGAACCGTAAAAAG
GCCGCGTTGCTGGCGTTTTTCCATAGGCTCCGCCCCCCTGACGAGCATCACAAAAATCGACGCTCAAGTC
AGAGGTGGCGAAACCCGACAGGACTATAAAGATACCAGGCGTTTCCCCCTGGAAGCTCCCTCGTGCGCTC
TCCTGTTCCGACCCTGCCGCTTACCGGATACCTGTCCGCCTTTCTCCCTTCGGGAAGCGTGGCGCTTTCT
CATAGCTCACGCTGTAGGTATCTCAGTTCGGTGTAGGTCGTTCGCTCCAAGCTGGGCTGTGTGCACGAAC
CCCCCGTTCAGCCCGACCGCTGCGCCTTATCCGGTAACTATCGTCTTGAGTCCAACCCGGTAAGACACGA
CTTATCGCCACTGGCAGCAGCCACTGGTAACAGGATTAGCAGAGCGAGGTATGTAGGCGGTGCTACAGAG
TTCTTGAAGTGGTGGGCTAACTACGGCTACACTAGAAGAACAGTATTTGGTATCTGCGCTCTGCTGAAGC
CAGTTACCTTCGGAAAAAGAGTTGGTAGCTCTTGATCCGGCAAACAAACCACCGCTGGTAGCGGTGGTTT
TTTTGTTTGCAAGCAGCAGATTACGCGCAGAAAAAAAGGATCTCAAGAAGATCCTTTGATCTTTTCTACG
GGGTCTGACGCTCAGTGGAACGACGCGCGCGTAACTCACGTTAAGGGATTTTGGTCATGAGCTTGCGCCG
TCCCGTCAAGTCAGCGTAATGCTCTGCTTAGAAAAACTCATCGAGCATCAAATGAAATTGCAATTTATTC
ATATCAGGATTATCAATACCATATTTTTGAAAAAGCCGTTTCTGTAATGAAGGAGAAAACTCACCGAGGC
AGTTCCATAGGATGGCAAGATCCTGGTATCGGTCTGCGATTCCGACTCGTCCAACATCAATACAACCTAT
TAATTTCCCCTCGTCAAAAATAAGGTTATCAAGTGAGAAATCACCATGAGTGACGACTGAATCCGGTGAG
AATGGCAAAAGTTTATGCATTTCTTTCCAGACTTGTTCAACAGGCCAGCCATTACGCTCGTCATCAAAAT
CACTCGCATCAACCAAACCGTTATTCATTCGTGATTGCGCCTGAGCGAGGCGAAATACGCGATCGCTGTT
AAAAGGACAATTACAAACAGGAATCGAGTGCAACCGGCGCAGGAACACTGCCAGCGCATCAACAATATTT
TCACCTGAATCAGGATATTCTTCTAATACCTGGAACGCTGTTTTTCCGGGGATCGCAGTGGTGAGTAACC
ATGCATCATCAGGAGTACGGATAAAATGCTTGATGGTCGGAAGTGGCATAAATTCCGTCAGCCAGTTTAG
TCTGACCATCTCATCTGTAACATCATTGGCAACGCTACCTTTGCCATGTTTCAGAAACAACTCTGGCGCA
TCGGGCTTCCCATACAAGCGATAGATTGTCGCACCTGATTGCCCGACATTATCGCGAGCCCATTTATACC
CATATAAATCAGCATCCATGTTGGAATTTAATCGCGGCCTCGACGTTTCCCGTTGAATATGGCTCATATT
CTTCCTTTTTCAATATTATTGAAGCATTTATCAGGGTTATTGTCTCATGAGCGGATACATATTTGAATGT
ATTTAGAAAAATAAACAAATAGGGGTCAGTGTTACAACCAATTAACCAATTCTGAACATTATCGCGAGCC
CATTTATACCTGAATATGGCTCATAACACCCCTTGTTTGCCTGGCGGCAGTAGCGCGGTGGTCCCACCTG
Features (pLannotate 1.2.2; 12 found; start..end, strand, type, name):
     88..128     +  terminator     rrnB T1 terminator (fragment): transcription terminator T1 from the E. coli rrnB gene
    172..205     +  protein_bind   FRT (minimal): supports FLP-mediated excision but not integration (Turan and Bode, 2011) FLP recombinase from the Saccharomyces cerevisiae 2μ plasmid
    691..718     +  promoter       GAP promoter (fragment): S. cerevisiae TDH3; promoter for glyceraldehyde-3-phosphate dehydrogenase
    745..2025    +  CDS            gltA: CISY_ECOLI - Also known as gluT, icdB. Experimental evidence at protein level: Swiss-Prot protein existence level 1. From Escherichia coli (strain K12).
   2169..2202    -  protein_bind   FRT (minimal): supports FLP-mediated excision but not integration (Turan and Bode, 2011) FLP recombinase from the Saccharomyces cerevisiae 2μ plasmid
   2672..2691    +  CDS            lacZα (fragment): LacZα fragment of β-galactosidase; lacZ fragment
   2716..2733    -  terminator     rrnB T2 terminator (fragment): transcription terminator T2 from the E. coli rrnB gene
   2958..3546    -  rep_origin     ori: high-copy-number ColE1/pMB1/pBR322/pUC origin of replication
   3668..4477    -  CDS            KanR: aminoglycoside phosphotransferase; aph(3')-Ia; confers resistance to kanamycin in bacteria or G418 (Geneticin®) in eukaryotes
   4480..4576    -  promoter       AmpR promoter (fragment): bla
   4606..4630    -  CDS            KanR (fragment): aminoglycoside phosphotransferase; aph(3')-Ia; confers resistance to kanamycin in bacteria or G418 (Geneticin®) in eukaryotes
   4659..84      +  ncRNA          5S rRNA (across the origin): Accession: RF00001 - 5S ribosomal RNA
