[The description below was written by a language model from this plasmid's Addgene catalogue record and pLannotate feature annotations shown in this document.]
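Description:
pDSM-ef-Psbtdh3-CSC-Tefm1 is a 4.7 kb E. coli-propagated part plasmid from a modular yeast pathway-assembly system, catalogued as a yeast expression and synthetic biology vector. It is maintained in bacteria by a high-copy ColE1/pUC-type origin and selected with kanamycin through an aph(3')-Ia resistance gene. The feature table shows no yeast origin of replication or yeast auxotrophic marker, consistent with the plasmid serving as a template for genomic integration rather than as a replicating yeast vector. Fragments of the rrnB T1 and T2 terminators, 5S rRNA sequence and a lacZα remnant are backbone leftovers flanking the cloning region.

The payload is a single transcription unit for citrate synthase (CSC), annotated as the E. coli gltA coding sequence of about 1.3 kb and listed as synthetic. It is driven by the Saccharomyces bayanus TDH3 (glyceraldehyde-3-phosphate dehydrogenase) promoter, which the annotation software picks up only as a short match to the S. cerevisiae GAP promoter, and is terminated by the EFM1 terminator, which is not annotated. The unit was inserted by BsaI cloning that destroyed the sites. According to the depositor, the cassette carries "position 6" homology arms that overlap the neighbouring position 5 and position 7 units, so it can be PCR-amplified and combined with other units for integration into the S. cerevisiae genome. Two minimal FRT sites in opposite orientations bracket the cassette in the annotation; the record does not explain their role. The plasmid comes from work building large combinatorial strain libraries for itaconic acid production in yeast.
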