Addgene plasmid #127742: pDSM-ef-Psbtdh3-CSC-Tefm1
Purpose: Yeast pathway position 6. CSC transcription unit with the S. bayanus TDH3 promoter and EFM1 terminator.
Depositing lab: Christopher Voigt. Depositing organization: Massachusetts Institute of Technology. Publication: Iterative algorithm-guided design of massive strain libraries, applied to itaconic acid production in yeast. Young EM, Zhao Z, Gielesen BEM, Wu L, Benjamin Gordon D, Roubos JA, Voigt CA. Metab Eng. 2018 Jul;48:33-43. doi: 10.1016/j.ymben.2018.05.002. Epub 2018 May 9. PubMed 29753070.
Backbone
  Vector backbone: pDSM-ef
  Vector type: Yeast Expression, Synthetic Biology
Growth in bacteria
  Bacterial resistance: Kanamycin, 50 μg/mL
  Growth temperature: 37°C
  Growth strain: DH5alpha
  Copy number: High Copy
Gene/Insert
  Gene/Insert name: citrate synthase (alt name: CSC)
  Species: Synthetic; E. coli
  Insert size (bp): 1300
  GenBank ID: MH366505
  Promoter: Psbtdh3
  Cloning method: Restriction Enzyme; 5′ cloning site BsaI (destroyed during cloning); 3′ cloning site BsaI (destroyed during cloning)
  Sequencing primers: 5′ AAATAACCACAAACATCCTTCCC; 3′ GTGCACTACATCTTGTGGGTGTC
Terms and licenses: Academic/Nonprofit Terms; Industry Terms: Not Available to Industry
Depositor comments: CSC transcription unit with pathway position 6 homology arms, compatible with 5' position 5 and 3' position 7 homology arm. Sequencing primers are also the primers for amplifying DNA for integration into the S. cerevisiae genome.
How to cite: pDSM-ef-Psbtdh3-CSC-Tefm1 was a gift from Christopher Voigt (Addgene plasmid # 127742 ; http://n2t.net/addgene:127742 ; RRID:Addgene_127742)
